>Addgene plasmid #36307 | USP19 (C506A)-FLAG/pRK5 | addgene partial sequence | sequence record 46608 | SP6 5'-ATTTAGGTGACACTATAG-3'
TCCACTCCCAGGTCCAACTGCACCTCGGTTCTATCGATTGAATTCACCATGTCTGGCGGGGCCAGTGCCA
CAGGCCCAAGGAGAGGGCCCCCAGGACTGGAGGACACCACTAGTAAGAAGAAGCAGAAGGATCGAGCAAA
CCAGGAGAGCAAGGATGGAGATCCTAGGAAAGAGACAGGGTCTCGATATGTTGCCCAGGCTGGTCTTGAA
CCTCTGGCCTCAGGTGATCCTTCTGCCTCAGCCTCCCATGCAGCTGGGATCACAGGCTCACGCCACCGTA
CCCGGCTGTTCTTTCCTTCATCGTCAGGGTCAGCATCCACTCCTCAAGAGGAGCAGACCAAAGAGGGAGC
TTGTGAAGACCCTCATGATCTCTTGGCTACTCCCACTCCAGAGTTGTTGCTCGATTGGAGGCAGAGTGCA
GAAGAGGTGATTGTCAAGCTTCGTGTGGGAGTAGGTCCCCTGCAGCTGGAGGATGTAGATGCTGCTTTCA
CAGATACAGACTGTGTGGTGCGGTTTGCAGGTGGTCAGCAGTGGGGTGGTGTCTTCTATGCTGAGATAAA
AAGCTCTTGTGCTAAAGTGCAAACCCGCAAGGGCAGTCTCCTGCACCTGACACTGCCCAAAAAGGTGCCT
ATGCTCACGTGGCCCTCCCTCCTGGTTGAGGCTGATGAACAGCTTTGCATACCACCGCTGAACTCCCAAA
CCTGCCTCCTGGGCTCAGAGGAGAATTTAGCCCCTTTGGCAGGAGAGAAAGCAGTGCCTCCCGGGAATGA
CCCAGTCTCTCCAGCCATGGTCCGGAGCAGAAACCCTGGGAAAGATGACTGTGCCAAGGAGGAGATGGCA
GTGGCAGCAGATGCTGCAACCTTGGTGGATGAGCCCGAGTCGATGGTGAACCTGGCGTTTGTCAAGAATG
ACTC
