>Addgene plasmid #36307 | USP19 (C506A)-FLAG/pRK5 | addgene partial sequence | sequence record 46837 | SV40pA-R 5'-GAAATTTGTGATGCTATTGC-3'
AGTTGGGCCATGGCGGCCAAGCTTCTGCAGGTCGAGCGGCCGCCTACTTGTCATCGTCGTCCTTGTAGTC
GAGTCTCCAGCGACTCTGGGATACCAGAGGATAGAACACGTTGAGCACGAGGGCCACCAAAGCCGCCACG
GTGCCCAGGACAAAGTACCGGAGGCAGCCCTCATCTGGTGTGGTAGGGCCACGTGGTAGGGGGCCCACCC
AGTCTTGGGGCCCCCAGGGACCCAGGGGCCCAGACCCCTCAGGCACCGGCTCCTCCTCAGCCTCCAGCTC
CTGCCAAATCCGGGAAGCCTGGCTGGCAGCAGCCTCAGCTGCAGGGCCTAGGTCTGGGTGGTGCTCAGAG
TGACCTGCCCTGGGGGGCCTCTCCACAGGAGAGTTCCGCCGGCGGTAGAAGAGTACATAGGCATAACGCG
TCACAACCTGGCTCTCGTCTACCGTTGTCACTGTGCTGTCATCAAACAAGCGCCAGCCCACGTCACTGCG
CTGACTGCTACGATCATTGGGCAGGCGTGCACAGGCAGTGTAGTGGCCACCAATCATGCCTCCATAGTGG
TTGATGACAGCATATAGATCGTAGCTGGGCAGCTGCTCCTCTTTCTGACCAATGCAGAACTTGCTCAGGT
CCAGGTTCCTAACAGGGAACTCCACCAAGTCATTGATCTTGTCACGCCAGATAAAACTACGAAAGGAGAA
GCGCTTGAGCTGCACGATGAGAACATTTGGCAGGCGCCATAGCAACAGCTGCTTGGAGGCCTCACGGTGC
TGTTTGCACTGTGGGCAGTACCAGGCCTCCTCGGGTGCCA
