>Addgene plasmid #36307 | USP19 (C506A)-FLAG/pRK5 | addgene partial sequence | sequence record 46838 | hUSP19-F 5'-atggagcatgtaaccccaaa-3'
CATGCATGGTGCCTCCCATGCCCCACAGCCCAGTTAGTGGAGACAGCGTGGAGGAGGAGGAAGAGGAAGA
GAAGAAGGTGTGTCTGCCAGGCTTCACTGGCCTTGTCAATTTAGGCAACACCGCCTTCATGAACAGCGTC
ATTCAGTCTCTGTCCAACACTCGGGAACTCCGGGACTTCTTCCATGACCGCTCCTTTGAGGCTGAGATCA
ACTACAACAACCCACTAGGGACTGGTGGGCGTCTGGCCATTGGCTTTGCCGTGCTGCTTCGGGCGCTGTG
GAAGGGCACCCACCATGCCTTCCAGCCTTCCAAGTTGAAGGCCATTGTGGCGAGTAAGGCCAGCCAGTTC
ACAGGCTATGCACAGCATGATGCCCAGGAGTTCATGGCTTTCCTGCTGGATGGGCTGCACGAGGACCTGA
ATCGCATTCAGAACAAGCCCTACACAGAGACCGTGGATTCAGATGGGCGGCCCGATGAGGTGGTAGCTGA
GGAAGCATGGCAGCGGCACAAGATGAGGAATGACTCTTTCATCGTGGACCTATTTCAGGGGCAGTACAAG
TCGAAGCTGGTGTGCCCTGTGTGTGCCAAGGTCTCCATCACTTTTGACCCGTTTCTTTATCTGCCGGTGC
CCTTGCCACAAAAGCAAAAGGTTCTCCCTGTCTTTTATTTTGCCCGAGAGCCCCACAGCAAGCCCATCAA
GTTCCTGGTGAGCGTCAGCAAGGAGAACTCCACT
