[The description below was written by a language model from this plasmid's Addgene catalogue record.]
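Description:
USP19 (C506A)-FLAG/pRK5 is a mammalian expression plasmid built on the pRK5 backbone, carrying the human ubiquitin specific peptidase 19 gene (USP19, also known as KIAA0891 or ZMYND9) with a C506A point mutation. It is propagated in E. coli under ampicillin selection. The record lists the copy number as unknown and does not describe the origin of replication. No feature table is provided, so the details of the backbone elements cannot be confirmed beyond what the catalogue fields state.

The USP19 coding sequence was inserted by restriction cloning between EcoRI (5′) and XhoI (3′) sites. Whether those sites remain intact is not recorded. Transcription is driven by the CMV promoter, a strong constitutive promoter in most mammalian cell lines, and the use of an SV40 polyA reverse sequencing primer suggests that an SV40 polyadenylation signal lies downstream of the insert. A FLAG epitope supplied by the backbone is fused to the C terminus of the protein, allowing detection by immunoblotting or immunofluorescence and recovery by anti-FLAG immunoprecipitation.

USP19 is a cysteine-protease deubiquitinase, and replacing a cysteine with alanine is the standard way to abolish catalytic activity in this enzyme class, although the record does not explicitly say that C506 is the active-site residue. The associated publication concerns regulation of c-IAP1 and c-IAP2 stability by USP19. The construct is therefore most plausibly used in transient transfection experiments as a presumed catalytically inactive comparison to wild-type USP19, to test which effects on these proteins depend on deubiquitinase activity.
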