Addgene plasmid #36307: USP19 (C506A)-FLAG/pRK5
Depositing lab: Xiaolu Yang. Depositing organization: University of Pennsylvania. Publication: The USP19 deubiquitinase regulates the stability of c-IAP1 and c-IAP2. Mei Y, Hahn AA, Hu S, Yang X. J Biol Chem. 2011 Oct 14;286(41):35380-7. Epub 2011 Aug 17. 10.1074/jbc.M111.282020 PubMed 21849505.
Backbone
  Vector backbone: pRK5
  Vector type: Mammalian Expression
Growth in bacteria
  Bacterial resistance: Ampicillin, 100 μg/mL
  Growth temperature: 37°C
  Growth strain: DH5alpha
  Copy number: Unknown
Gene/Insert
  Gene/Insert name: ubiquitin specific peptidase 19 (alt names: USP19; KIAA0891)
  Species: H. sapiens (human)
  Mutation: C506A
  Entrez Gene: USP19 (a.k.a. ZMYND9)
  Promoter: CMV
  Tag / fusion protein: FLAG (C terminal on backbone)
  Cloning method: Restriction Enzyme; 5′ cloning site EcoRI (unknown if destroyed); 3′ cloning site XhoI (unknown if destroyed)
  Sequencing primers: 5′ CMV-F; 3′ SV40pA-R
Terms and licenses: Academic/Nonprofit Terms; Industry Terms: Not Available to Industry
How to cite: USP19 (C506A)-FLAG/pRK5 was a gift from Xiaolu Yang (Addgene plasmid # 36307 ; http://n2t.net/addgene:36307 ; RRID:Addgene_36307)
